>Addgene plasmid #77061 | PDGFRB gRNA (BRDN0001145230) | addgene full sequence | sequence record 187040 | Addgene Assembled Sequence
CCCGGGTGCAAAGATGGATAAAGTTTTAAACAGAGAGGAATCTTTGCAGCTAATGGACCTTCTAGGTCTT
GAAAGGAGTGGGAATTGGCTCCGGTGCCCGTCAGTGGGCAGAGCGCACATCGCCCACAGTCCCCGAGAAG
TTGGGGGGAGGGGTCGGCAATTGATCCGGTGCCTAGAGAAGGTGGCGCGGGGTAAACTGGGAAAGTGATG
TCGTGTACTGGCTCCGCCTTTTTCCCGAGGGTGGGGGAGAACCGTATATAAGTGCAGTAGTCGCCGTGAA
CGTTCTTTTTCGCAACGGGTTTGCCGCCAGAACACAGGTAAGTGCCGTGTGTGGTTCCCGCGGGCCTGGC
CTCTTTACGGGTTATGGCCCTTGCGTGCCTTGAATTACTTCCACCTGGCTGCAGTACGTGATTCTTGATC
CCGAGCTTCGGGTTGGAAGTGGGTGGGAGAGTTCGAGGCCTTGCGCTTAAGGAGCCCCTTCGCCTCGTGC
TTGAGTTGAGGCCTGGCCTGGGCGCTGGGGCCGCCGCGTGCGAATCTGGTGGCACCTTCGCGCCTGTCTC
GCTGCTTTCGATAAGTCTCTAGCCATTTAAAATTTTTGATGACCTGCTGCGACGCTTTTTTTCTGGCAAG
ATAGTCTTGTAAATGCGGGCCAAGATCTGCACACTGGTATTTCGGTTTTTGGGGCCGCGGGCGGCGACGG
GGCCCGTGCGTCCCAGCGCACATGTTCGGCGAGGCGGGGCCTGCGAGCGCGGCCACCGAGAATCGGACGG
GGGTAGTCTCAAGCTGGCCGGCCTGCTCTGGTGCCTGGCCTCGCGCCGCCGTGTATCGCCCCGCCCTGGG
CGGCAAGGCTGGCCCGGTCGGCACCAGTTGCGTGAGCGGAAAGATGGCCGCTTCCCGGCCCTGCTGCAGG
GAGCTCAAAATGGAGGACGCGGCGCTCGGGAGAGCGGGCGGGTGAGTCACCCACACAAAGGAAAAGGGCC
TTTCCGTCCTCAGCCGTCGCTTCATGTGACTCCACGGAGTACCGGGCGCCGTCCAGGCACCTCGATTAGT
TCTCGAGCTTTTGGAGTACGTCGTCTTTAGGTTGGGGGGAGGGGTTTTATGCGATGGAGTTTCCCCACAC
TGAGTGGGTGGAGACTGAAGTTAGGCCAGCTTGGCACTTGATGTAATTCTCCTTGGAATTTGCCCTTTTT
GAGTTTGGATCTTGGTTCATTCTCAAGCCTCAGACAGTGGTTCAAAGTTTTTTTCTTCCATTTCAGGTGT
CGTGACGTACGGCCACCATGACCGAGTACAAGCCCACGGTGCGCCTCGCCACCCGCGACGACGTCCCCAG
GGCCGTACGCACCCTCGCCGCCGCGTTCGCCGACTACCCCGCCACGCGCCACACCGTCGATCCGGACCGC
CACATCGAGCGGGTCACCGAGCTGCAAGAACTCTTCCTCACGCGCGTCGGGCTCGACATCGGCAAGGTGT
GGGTCGCGGACGACGGCGCCGCCGTGGCGGTCTGGACCACGCCGGAGAGCGTCGAAGCGGGGGCGGTGTT
CGCCGAGATCGGCCCGCGCATGGCCGAGTTGAGCGGTTCCCGGCTGGCCGCGCAGCAACAGATGGAAGGC
CTCCTGGCGCCGCACCGGCCCAAGGAGCCCGCGTGGTTCCTGGCCACCGTCGGAGTCTCGCCCGACCACC
AGGGCAAGGGTCTGGGCAGCGCCGTCGTGCTCCCCGGAGTGGAGGCGGCCGAGCGCGCCGGGGTGCCCGC
CTTCCTGGAGACCTCCGCGCCCCGCAACCTCCCCTTCTACGAGCGGCTCGGCTTCACCGTCACCGCCGAC
GTCGAGGTGCCCGAAGGACCGCGCACCTGGTGCATGACCCGCAAGCCCGGTGCCTGAACGCGTTAAGTCG
ACAATCAACCTCTGGATTACAAAATTTGTGAAAGATTGACTGGTATTCTTAACTATGTTGCTCCTTTTAC
GCTATGTGGATACGCTGCTTTAATGCCTTTGTATCATGCTATTGCTTCCCGTATGGCTTTCATTTTCTCC
TCCTTGTATAAATCCTGGTTGCTGTCTCTTTATGAGGAGTTGTGGCCCGTTGTCAGGCAACGTGGCGTGG
TGTGCACTGTGTTTGCTGACGCAACCCCCACTGGTTGGGGCATTGCCACCACCTGTCAGCTCCTTTCCGG
GACTTTCGCTTTCCCCCTCCCTATTGCCACGGCGGAACTCATCGCCGCCTGCCTTGCCCGCTGCTGGACA
GGGGCTCGGCTGTTGGGCACTGACAATTCCGTGGTGTTGTCGGGGAAATCATCGTCCTTTCCTTGGCTGC
TCGCCTGTGTTGCCACCTGGATTCTGCGCGGGACGTCCTTCTGCTACGTCCCTTCGGCCCTCAATCCAGC
GGACCTTCCTTCCCGCGGCCTGCTGCCGGCTCTGCGGCCTCTTCCGCGTCTTCGCCTTCGCCCTCAGACG
AGTCGGATCTCCCTTTGGGCCGCCTCCCCGCGTCGACTTTAAGACCAATGACTTACAAGGCAGCTGTAGA
TCTTAGCCACTTTTTAAAAGAAAAGGGGGGACTGGAAGGGCTAATTCACTCCCAACGAAGACAAGATCTG
CTTTTTGCTTGTACTGGGTCTCTCTGGTTAGACCAGATCTGAGCCTGGGAGCTCTCTGGCTAACTAGGGA
ACCCACTGCTTAAGCCTCAATAAAGCTTGCCTTGAGTGCTTCAAGTAGTGTGTGCCCGTCTGTTGTGTGA
CTCTGGTAACTAGAGATCCCTCAGACCCTTTTAGTCAGTGTGGAAAATCTCTAGCAGTACGTATAGTAGT
TCATGTCATCTTATTATTCAGTATTTATAACTTGCAAAGAAATGAATATCAGAGAGTGAGAGGAACTTGT
TTATTGCAGCTTATAATGGTTACAAATAAAGCAATAGCATCACAAATTTCACAAATAAAGCATTTTTTTC
ACTGCATTCTAGTTGTGGTTTGTCCAAACTCATCAATGTATCTTATCATGTCTGGCTCTAGCTATCCCGC
CCCTAACTCCGCCCATCCCGCCCCTAACTCCGCCCAGTTCCGCCCATTCTCCGCCCCATGGCTGACTAAT
TTTTTTTATTTATGCAGAGGCCGAGGCCGCCTCGGCCTCTGAGCTATTCCAGAAGTAGTGAGGAGGCTTT
TTTGGAGGCCTAGGGACGTACCCAATTCGCCCTATAGTGAGTCGTATTACGCGCGCTCACTGGCCGTCGT
TTTACAACGTCGTGACTGGGAAAACCCTGGCGTTACCCAACTTAATCGCCTTGCAGCACATCCCCCTTTC
GCCAGCTGGCGTAATAGCGAAGAGGCCCGCACCGATCGCCCTTCCCAACAGTTGCGCAGCCTGAATGGCG
AATGGG
[124 nt withheld, positions 3367-3490]
C
[91 nt withheld, positions 3492-3582]
A
[49 nt withheld, positions 3584-3632]
CCTTTGACGTTGGAGTCCACGTTCTTT
[37 nt withheld, positions 3660-3696]
ACCCTATCTCGGTCTATTCTTTTGATTTATAAGGGATTTTGCCGATTTCGGCCTATTGGTTAAAAAATGA
GCTGATTTAACAAAAATTTAACGCGAATTTTAACAAAATATTAACGCTTACAATTTAGGTGGCACTTTTC
GGGGAAATGTGCGCGGAACCCCTATTTGTTTATTTTTCTAAATACATTCAAATATGTATCCGCTCATGAG
ACAATAACCCTGATAAATGCTTCAATAATATTGAAAAAGGAAGAGTATGAGTATTCAACATTTCCGTGTC
GCCCTTATTCCCTTTTTTGCGGCATTTTGCCTTCCTGTTTTTGCTCACCCAGAAACGCTGGTGAAAGTAA
AAGATGCTGAAGATCAGTTGGGTGCACGAGTGGGTTACATCGAACTGGATCTCAACAGCGGTAAGATCCT
TGAGAGTTTTCGCCCCGAAGAACGTTTTCCAATGATGAGCACTTTTAAAGTTCTGCTATGTGGCGCGGTA
TTATCCCGTATTGACGCCGGGCAAGAGCAACTCGGTCGCCGCATACACTATTCTCAGAATGACTTGGTTG
AGTACTCACCAGTCACAGAAAAGCATCTTACGGATGGCATGACAGTAAGAGAATTATGCAGTGCTGCCAT
AACCATGAGTGATAACACTGCGGCCAACTTACTTCTGACAACGATCGGAGGACCGAAGGAGCTAACCGCT
TTTTTGCACAACATGGGGGATCATGTAACTCGCCTTGATCGTTGGGAACCGGAGCTGAATGAAGCCATAC
CAAACGACGAGCGTGACACCACGATGCCTGTAGCAATGGCAACAACGTTGCGCAAACTATTAACTGGCGA
ACTACTTACTCTAGCTTCCCGGCAACAATTAATAGACTGGATGGAGGCGGATAAAGTTGCAGGACCACTT
CTGCGCTCGGCCCTTCCGGCTGGCTGGTTTATTGCTGATAAATCTGGAGCCGGTGAGCGTGGGTCTCGCG
GTATCATTGCAGCACTGGGGCCAGATGGTAAGCCCTCCCGTATCGTAGTTATCTACACGACGGGGAGTCA
GGCAACTATGGATGAACGAAATAGACAGATCGCTGAGATAGGTGCCTCACTGATTAAGCATTGGTAACTG
TCAGACCAAGTTTACTCATATATACTTTAGATTGATTTAAAACTTCATTTTTAATTTAAAAGGATCTAGG
TGAAGATCCTTTTTGATAATCTCATGACCAAAATCCCTTAACGTGAGTTTTCGTTCCACTGAGCGTCAGA
CCCCGTAGAAAAGATCAAAGGATCTTCTTGAGATCCTTTTTTTCTGCGCGTAATCTGCTGCTTGCAAACA
AAAAAACCACCGCTACCAGCGGTGGTTTGTTTGCCGGATCAAGAGCTACCAACTCTTTTTCCGAAGGTAA
CTGGCTTCAGCAGAGCGCAGATACCAAATACTGTTCTTCTAGTGTAGCCGTAGTTAGGCCACCACTTCAA
GAACTCTGTAGCACCGCCTACATACCTCGCTCTGCTAATCCTGTTACCAGTGGCTGCTGCCAGTGGCGAT
AAGTCGTGTCTTACCGGGTTGGACTCAAGACGATAGTTACCGGATAAGGCGCAGCGGTCGGGCTGAACGG
GGGGTTCGTGCACACAGCCCAGCTTGGAGCGAACGACCTACACCGAACTGAGATACCTACAGCGTGAGCT
ATGAGAAAGCGCCACGCTTCCCGAAGGGAGAAAGGCGGACAGGTATCCGGTAAGCGGCAGGGTCGGAACA
GGAGAGCGCACGAGGGAGCTTCCAGGGGGAAACGCCTGGTATCTTTATAGTCCTGTCGGGTTTCGCCACC
TCTGACTTGAGCGTCGATTTTTGTGATGCTCGTCAGGGGGGCGGAGCCTATGGAAAAACGCCAGCAACGC
GGCCTTTTTACGGTTCCTGGCCTTTTGCTGGCCTTTTGCTCACATGTTCTTTCCTGCGTTATCCCCTGAT
TCTGTGGATAACCGTATTACCGCCTTTGAGTGAGCTGATACCGCTCGCCGCAGCCGAACGACCGAGCGCA
GCGAGTCAGTGAGCGAGGAAGCGGAAGAGCGCCCAATACGCAAACCGCCTCTCCCCGCGCGTTGGCCGAT
TCATTAATGCAGCTGGCACGACAGGTTTCCCGACTGGAAAGCGGGCAGTGAGCGCAACGCAATTAATGTG
AGTTAGCTCACTCATTAGGCACCCCAGGCTTTACACTTTATGCTTCCGGCTCGTATGTTGTGTGGAATTG
TGAGCGGATAACAATTTCACACAGGAAACAGCTATGACCATGATTACGCCAAGCGCGCAATTAACCCTCA
CTAAAGGGAACAAAAGCTGGAGCTGCAAGCTTAATGTAGTCTTATGCAATACTCTTGTAGTCTTGCAACA
TGGTAACGATGAGTTAGCAACATGCCTTACAAGGAGAGAAAAAGCACCGTGCATGCCGATTGGTGGAAGT
AAGGTGGTACGATCGTGCCTTATTAGGAAGGCAACAGACGGGTCTGACATGGATTGGACGAACCACTGAA
TTGCCGCATTGCAGAGATATTGTATTTAAGTGCCTAGCTCGATACATAAACGGGTCTCTCTGGTTAGACC
AGATCTGAGCCTGGGAGCTCTCTGGCTAACTAGGGAACCCACTGCTTAAGCCTCAATAAAGCTTGCCTTG
AGTGCTTCAAGTAGTGTGTGCCCGTCTGTTGTGTGACTCTGGTAACTAGAGATCCCTCAGACCCTTTTAG
TCAGTGTGGAAAATCTCTAGCAGTGGCGCCCGAACAGGGACTTGAAAGCGAAAGGGAAACCAGAGGAGCT
CTCTCGACGCAGGACTCGGCTTGCTGAAGCGCGCACGGCAAGAGGCGAGGGGCGGCGACTGGTGAGTACG
CCAAAAATTTTGACTAGCGGAGGCTAGAAGGAGAGAGATGGGTGCGAGAGCGTCAGTATTAAGCGGGGGA
GAATTAGATCGCGATGGGAAAAAATTCGGTTAAGGCCAGGGGGAAAGAAAAAATATAAATTAAAACATAT
AGTATGGGCAAGCAGGGAGCTAGAACGATTCGCAGTTAATCCTGGCCTGTTAGAAACATCAGAAGGCTGT
AGACAAATACTGGGACAGCTACAACCATCCCTTCAGACAGGATCAGAAGAACTTAGATCATTATATAATA
CAGTAGCAACCCTCTATTGTGTGCATCAAAGGATAGAGATAAAAGACACCAAGGAAGCTTTAGACAAGAT
AGAGGAAGAGCAAAACAAAAGTAAGACCACCGCACAGCAAGCGGCCGCTGATCTTCAGACCTGGAGGAGG
AGATATGAGGGACAATTGGAGAAGTGAATTATATAAATATAAAGTAGTAAAAATTGAACCATTAGGAGTA
GCACCCACCAAGGCAAAGAGAAGAGTGGTGCAGAGAGAAAAAAGAGCAGTGGGAATAGGAGCTTTGTTCC
TTGGGTTCTTGGGAGCAGCAGGAAGCACTATGGGCGCAGCGTCAATGACGCTGACGGTACAGGCCAGACA
ATTATTGTCTGGTATAGTGCAGCAGCAGAACAATTTGCTGAGGGCTATTGAGGCGCAACAGCATCTGTTG
CAACTCACAGTCTGGGGCATCAAGCAGCTCCAGGCAAGAATCCTGGCTGTGGAAAGATACCTAAAGGATC
AACAGCTCCTGGGGATTTGGGGTTGCTCTGGAAAACTCATTTGCACCACTGCTGTGCCTTGGAATGCTAG
TTGGAGTAATAAATCTCTGGAACAGATTTGGAATCACACGACCTGGATGGAGTGGGACAGAGAAATTAAC
AATTACACAAGCTTAATACACTCCTTAATTGAAGAATCGCAAAACCAGCAAGAAAAGAATGAACAAGAAT
TATTGGAATTAGATAAATGGGCAAGTTTGTGGAATTGGTTTAACATAACAAATTGGCTGTGGTATATAAA
ATTATTCATAATGATAGTAGGAGGCTTGGTAGGTTTAAGAATAGTTTTTGCTGTACTTTCTATAGTGAAT
AGAGTTAGGCAGGGATATTCACCATTATCGTTTCAGACCCACCTCCCAACCCCGAGGGGACCCAGAGAGG
GCCTATTTCCCATGATTCCTTCATATTTGCATATACGATACAAGGCTGTTAGAGAGATAATTAGAATTAA
TTTGACTGTAAACACAAAGATATTAGTACAAAATACGTGACGTAGAAAGTAATAATTTCTTGGGTAGTTT
GCAGTTTTAAAATTATGTTTTAAAATGGACTATCATATGCTTACCGTAACTTGAAAGTATTTCGATTTCT
TGGCTTTATATATCTTGTGGAAAGGACGAAACACCGGTCCCCTATGATCACCAACGGTTTTAGAGCTAGA
AATAGCAAGTTAAAATAAGGCTAGTCCGTTATCAACTTGAAAAAGTGGCACCGAGTCGGTGCTTTTTTAA
GCTTGGCGTAACTAGATCTTGAGACAAATGGCAGTATTCATCCACAATTTTAAAAGAAAAGGGGGGATTG
GGGGGTACAGTGCAGGGGAAAGAATAGTAGACATAATAGCAACAGACATACAAACTAAAGAATTACAAAA
ACAAATTACAAAAATTCAAAATTTTCGGGTTTATTACAGGGACAGCAGAGATCCACTTTGGCGCCGGCTC
GAGGGGG
Features (pLannotate 1.2.2; 29 found; start..end, strand, type, name):
     14..80      +  CDS            small t antigen (fragment): SV40 (simian virus 40) small t antigen
    106..317     +  promoter       EF-1α core promoter: core promoter for human elongation factor EF-1α
    318..1256    +  intron         EF-1α intron A: intron upstream of the start codon of human EF-1α
   1278..1877    +  CDS            PuroR (fragment): puromycin N-acetyltransferase; pac from Streptomyces; confers resistance to puromycin
   1893..2481    +  misc_feature   WPRE: woodchuck hepatitis virus posttranscriptional regulatory element
   2532..2551    +  misc_feature   cPPT/CTS (fragment): central polypurine tract and central termination sequence of HIV-1
   2553..2786    +  LTR            3' LTR (ΔU3): self-inactivating 3' long terminal repeat (LTR) from HIV-1
   2864..2985    +  polyA_signal   SV40 poly(A) signal: SV40 polyadenylation signal
   3025..3160    +  rep_origin     SV40 ori: SV40 origin of replication
   3181..3199    -  promoter       T7 promoter: promoter for bacteriophage T7 RNA polymerase
   3207..3362    +  CDS            lacZα (fragment): LacZα fragment of β-galactosidase; lacZ fragment
   3367..3795    +  rep_origin     f1 ori (sequence partly withheld): f1 bacteriophage origin of replication; arrow indicates direction of (+) strand synthesis
   3848..3952    +  promoter       AmpR promoter: bla
   3953..4813    +  CDS            AmpR: β-lactamase; bla; confers resistance to ampicillin, carbenicillin, and related antibiotics
   4984..5572    +  rep_origin     ori: high-copy-number ColE1/pMB1/pBR322/pUC origin of replication
   5755..5847    +  CDS            lacI (fragment): lac repressor; lacI; The lac repressor binds to the lac operator to inhibit transcription in E. coli. This inhibition can be relieved by adding lactose or isopropyl-β-D-thiogalactopyranoside (IPTG).
   5860..5881    +  protein_bind   CAP binding site: CAP binding activates transcription in the presence of cAMP. E. coli catabolite activator protein
   5896..5926    +  promoter       lac promoter: promoter for the E. coli lac operon
   5934..5950    +  protein_bind   lac operator: The lac repressor binds to the lac operator to inhibit transcription in E. coli. This inhibition can be relieved by adding lactose or isopropyl-β-D-thiogalactopyranoside (IPTG). lac repressor encoded by lacI
   5995..6013    +  promoter       T3 promoter: promoter for bacteriophage T3 RNA polymerase
   6041..6267    +  promoter       RSV promoter: Rous sarcoma virus enhancer/promoter
   6268..6448    +  LTR            5' LTR (truncated): truncated 5' long terminal repeat (LTR) from HIV-1
   6495..6620    +  misc_feature   HIV-1 Ψ: packaging signal of human immunodeficiency virus type 1
   6604..6967    +  CDS            HIV-1 gag (fragment): gag protein from human immunodeficiency virus 1; gag
   7113..7346    +  misc_feature   RRE: The Rev response element (RRE) of HIV-1 allows for Rev-dependent mRNA export from the nucleus to the cytoplasm.
   7723..7749    +  CDS            Rev (fragment): human immunodeficiency virus 1 (HIV-1) Rev protein; rev; enhances nuclear export of unspliced and incompletely spliced viral mRNAs
   7753..7993    +  promoter       U6 promoter: RNA polymerase III promoter for human U6 snRNA
   8023..8098    +  misc_RNA       gRNA scaffold: guide RNA scaffold for the Streptococcus pyogenes CRISPR/Cas9 system
   8154..8271    +  misc_feature   cPPT/CTS: central polypurine tract and central termination sequence of HIV-1
