[The description below was written by a language model from this plasmid's Addgene catalogue record and pLannotate feature annotations shown in this document.]
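Description:
PDGFRB gRNA (BRDN0001145230) is a third-generation lentiviral CRISPR guide plasmid built on the lentiGuide-Puro backbone, carrying a single guide RNA directed against human PDGFRB (platelet-derived growth factor receptor beta), designed against the NM_002609.3 reference transcript. It is propagated in E. coli as a high-copy plasmid through a ColE1/pUC-type origin with ampicillin selection from the β-lactamase gene. An f1 origin, an SV40 origin and remnants of lac and phage-promoter cloning sequences are also present in the backbone.

The viral genome is driven by an RSV promoter fused to a truncated HIV-1 5' LTR, which makes transcription in packaging cells Tat-independent. This is followed by the Ψ packaging signal with a partial gag sequence and the Rev response element for Rev-dependent nuclear export. Downstream, a human U6 RNA polymerase III promoter expresses the PDGFRB-specific spacer joined to the Streptococcus pyogenes Cas9 guide RNA scaffold. A cPPT/CTS element, which aids nuclear import of the reverse-transcribed genome, lies just after the scaffold. A separate cassette uses the EF-1α core promoter with its intron A to express puromycin N-acetyltransferase, allowing selection of transduced mammalian cells. This cassette is followed by a WPRE, which enhances transcript stability and expression. The self-inactivating ΔU3 3' LTR closes the provirus, and an SV40 polyadenylation signal lies just downstream of it.

The plasmid does not encode Cas9, so it is meant to be used with a separate Cas9 lentivirus or in cells that already express Cas9, typically to knock out PDGFRB. It is an individual clone from a human kinome guide library whose guides were designed to maximise on-target activity and minimise off-target effects.
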