Addgene plasmid #77061: PDGFRB gRNA (BRDN0001145230)
Purpose: 3rd generation lentiviral gRNA plasmid targeting human PDGFRB
Depositing lab: John Doench & David Root. Depositing organization: Broad Institute. Publication: Optimized sgRNA design to maximize activity and minimize off-target effects of CRISPR-Cas9. Doench JG, Fusi N, Sullender M, Hegde M, Vaimberg EW, Donovan KF, Smith I, Tothova Z, Wilen C, Orchard R, Virgin HW, Listgarten J, Root DE. Nat Biotechnol. 2016 Jan 18. doi: 10.1038/nbt.3437. PubMed 26780180.
Backbone
  Vector backbone: lentiGuide-Puro
  Backbone manufacturer: Zhang Lab (Addgene plasmid # 52963)
  Vector type: Mammalian Expression, Lentiviral, CRISPR
  Selectable markers: Puromycin
Growth in bacteria
  Bacterial resistance: Ampicillin, 100 μg/mL
  Growth temperature: 37°C
  Growth strain: DH5alpha
  Copy number: High Copy
Gene/Insert
  Gene/Insert name: PDGFRB (alt names: PDGFRB; NM_002609.3)
  gRNA/shRNA sequence: GTCCCCTATGATCACCAACG
  Species: H. sapiens (human)
  Entrez Gene: PDGFRB (a.k.a. CD140B, IBGC4, IMF1, JTK12, KOGS, PDGFR, PDGFR-1, PDGFR1, PENTT)
  Promoter: hU6
  Cloning method: Unknown
  Sequencing primers: 5′ U6-F; 3′ pS2-R
Terms and licenses: Academic/Nonprofit Terms; Industry Terms: Not Available to Industry
Depositor comments: The gRNA was designed to target the following Genbank reference sequence(s): NM_002609.3. Note that this plasmid does NOT contain Cas9. It should be used in conjunction with lentiCas9-Blast (Addgene #52962) or otherwise with cell lines already expressing Cas9. Browse the full kinome gRNA library at http://www.addgene.org/pooled-library/broadgpp-human-kinome/ or visit http://www.broadinstitute.org/rnai/public/ for detailed protocols and information.
How to cite: PDGFRB gRNA (BRDN0001145230) was a gift from John Doench & David Root (Addgene plasmid # 77061 ; http://n2t.net/addgene:77061 ; RRID:Addgene_77061)
