>Addgene plasmid #77061 | PDGFRB gRNA (BRDN0001145230) | depositor partial sequence | sequence record 144521 | Target Sequence
GTCCCCTATGATCACCAACG
