>Addgene plasmid #77061 | PDGFRB gRNA (BRDN0001145230) | addgene partial sequence | sequence record 187039 | hU6-F
AGAAAGTAATAATTTCTTGGGTAGTTTGCAGTTTTAAAATTATGTTTTAAAATGGACTATCATATGCTTA
CCGTAACTTGAAAGTATTTCGATTTCTTGGCTTTATATATCTTGTGGAAAGGACGAAACACCGGTCCCCT
ATGATCACCAACGGTTTTAGAGCTAGAAATAGCAAGTTAAAATAAGGCTAGTCCGTTATCAACTTGAAAA
AGTGGCACCGAGTCGGTGCTTTTTTAAGCTTGGCGTAACTAGATCTTGAGACAAATGGCAGTATTCATCC
ACAATTTTAAAAGAAAAGGGGGGATTGGGGGGTACAGTGCAGGGGAAAGAATAGTAGACATAATAGCAAC
AGACATACAAACTAAAGAATTACAAAAACAAATTACAAAAATTCAAAATTTTCGGGTTTATTACAGGGAC
AGCAGAGATCCACTTTGGCGCCGGCTCGAGGGGGCCCGGGTGCAAAGATGGATAAAGTTTTAAACAGAGA
GGAATCTTTGCAGCTAATGGACCTTCTAGGTCTTGAAAGGAGTGGGAATTGGCTCCGGTGCCCGTCAGTG
GGCAGAGCGC
